Addgene plasmid #155073: pLCHKO_MDM4_exon_deletion_1
Purpose: Lentiviral plasmid for expressing U6 driven hybrid guide (hg)RNA for deletion of MDM4 exon using SpCas9 and LbCas12a nucleases (CHyMErA system)
Depositing lab: Benjamin Blencowe & Jason Moffat. Depositing organization: University of Toronto. Publication: Genetic interaction mapping and exon-resolution functional genomics with a hybrid Cas9-Cas12a platform. Gonatopoulos-Pournatzis T, Aregger M, Brown KR, Farhangmehr S, Braunschweig U, Ward HN, Ha KCH, Weiss A, Billmann M, Durbic T, Myers CL, Blencowe BJ, Moffat J. Nat Biotechnol. 2020 May;38(5):638-648. doi: 10.1038/s41587-020-0437-z. Epub 2020 Mar 16. PubMed 32249828.
Backbone
  Vector backbone: pLCHKO
  Backbone size w/o insert (bp): 7481
  Vector type: Mammalian Expression, Lentiviral, CRISPR
  Selectable markers: Puromycin
Growth in bacteria
  Bacterial resistance: Ampicillin, 100 μg/mL
  Growth temperature: 30°C
  Growth strain: NEB Stable
  Copy number: High Copy
Gene/Insert
  Gene/Insert name: (hg)RNA for deletion of MDM4 exon using SpCas9 and LbCas12a nucleases
  gRNA/shRNA sequence: AATACATGTCCACTGAATAAgtttcagagctatgctggaaacagcatagcaagttgaaataaggctagtccgttatcaacttgaaaaagtggcaccgagtcggtgctaatttctactaagtgtagatACACTAAAATAGCTACAAAGAAA
  Species: H. sapiens (human)
  Insert size (bp): 150
  Promoter: U6
  Cloning method: Restriction Enzyme; 5′ cloning site BfuAI (destroyed during cloning); 3′ cloning site BfuAI (destroyed during cloning)
  Sequencing primers: 5′ actatcatatgcttaccgtaac
Terms and licenses: Academic/Nonprofit Terms; Industry Terms: Not Available to Industry
Depositor comments: U6-driven hgRNA cassette encoded on anti-sense strand
How to cite: pLCHKO_MDM4_exon_deletion_1 was a gift from Benjamin Blencowe & Jason Moffat (Addgene plasmid # 155073 ; http://n2t.net/addgene:155073 ; RRID:Addgene_155073)
