[The description below was written by a language model from this plasmid's Addgene catalogue record and pLannotate feature annotations shown in this document.]
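Description:
pLCHKO_MDM4_exon_deletion_1 is a third-generation-style, self-inactivating lentiviral CRISPR plasmid built on the pLCHKO backbone and used in the CHyMErA system, which combines SpCas9 and LbCas12a nucleases. In bacteria it is maintained through a high-copy ColE1/pUC-type origin and selected with ampicillin (AmpR, β-lactamase). The backbone also carries an f1 origin, an SV40 origin and poly(A) signal, and remnants of lac/lacZα cloning-vector sequence with flanking T3 and T7 promoters. The viral portion consists of an RSV promoter fused to a truncated HIV-1 5' LTR, the Ψ packaging signal with a partial gag fragment, the RRE for Rev-dependent export of the genomic RNA, a cPPT/CTS, a WPRE, and a ΔU3 3' LTR that inactivates LTR-driven transcription after integration.

The payload is a roughly 150 bp hybrid guide RNA (hgRNA) expressed from the human U6 RNA polymerase III promoter. It was cloned through BfuAI sites that were destroyed in the process, and it lies on the antisense strand relative to the viral genome. The single transcript joins a Cas9 spacer and SpCas9 tracrRNA scaffold to an LbCas12a direct repeat and a Cas12a spacer. In the CHyMErA design, Cas12a's own RNA-processing activity separates the two guides, so that each nuclease cuts at its own site. Here the two guides are directed at human MDM4 to delete an exon. The plasmid encodes neither nuclease, so both must be provided separately in the target cells. A downstream hPGK promoter drives puromycin N-acetyltransferase, allowing selection of transduced mammalian cells. The construct is intended for exon-resolution functional studies of MDM4.
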