Features (pLannotate 1.2.2; 27 found; start..end, strand, type, name):
      8..24      +  protein_bind   lac operator: The lac repressor binds to the lac operator to inhibit transcription in E. coli. This inhibition can be relieved by adding lactose or isopropyl-β-D-thiogalactopyranoside (IPTG). lac repressor encoded by lacI
     69..87      +  promoter       T3 promoter: promoter for bacteriophage T3 RNA polymerase
    115..341     +  promoter       RSV promoter: Rous sarcoma virus enhancer/promoter
    342..522     +  LTR            5' LTR (truncated): truncated 5' long terminal repeat (LTR) from HIV-1
    569..694     +  misc_feature   HIV-1 Ψ: packaging signal of human immunodeficiency virus type 1
    678..1041    +  CDS            HIV-1 gag (fragment): gag protein from human immunodeficiency virus 1; gag
   1187..1420    +  misc_feature   RRE: The Rev response element (RRE) of HIV-1 allows for Rev-dependent mRNA export from the nucleus to the cytoplasm.
   1797..1823    +  CDS            Rev (fragment): human immunodeficiency virus 1 (HIV-1) Rev protein; rev; enhances nuclear export of unspliced and incompletely spliced viral mRNAs
   1885..1952    -  misc_RNA       tracrRNA (fragment): trans-activating CRISPR RNA for the Streptococcus pyogenes CRISPR/Cas9 system
   2000..2240    -  promoter       U6 promoter: RNA polymerase III promoter for human U6 snRNA
   2282..2399    +  misc_feature   cPPT/CTS: central polypurine tract and central termination sequence of HIV-1
   2458..2958    +  promoter       hPGK promoter: human phosphoglycerate kinase 1 promoter
   2980..3579    +  CDS            PuroR (fragment): puromycin N-acetyltransferase; pac from Streptomyces; confers resistance to puromycin
   3595..4183    +  misc_feature   WPRE: woodchuck hepatitis virus posttranscriptional regulatory element
   4234..4253    +  misc_feature   cPPT/CTS (fragment): central polypurine tract and central termination sequence of HIV-1
   4255..4488    +  LTR            3' LTR (ΔU3): self-inactivating 3' long terminal repeat (LTR) from HIV-1
   4566..4687    +  polyA_signal   SV40 poly(A) signal: SV40 polyadenylation signal
   4727..4862    +  rep_origin     SV40 ori: SV40 origin of replication
   4883..4901    -  promoter       T7 promoter: promoter for bacteriophage T7 RNA polymerase
   4909..5064    +  CDS            lacZα (fragment): LacZα fragment of β-galactosidase; lacZ fragment
   5069..5497    +  rep_origin     f1 ori (sequence partly withheld): f1 bacteriophage origin of replication; arrow indicates direction of (+) strand synthesis
   5550..5654    +  promoter       AmpR promoter: bla
   5655..6515    +  CDS            AmpR: β-lactamase; bla; confers resistance to ampicillin, carbenicillin, and related antibiotics
   6686..7274    +  rep_origin     ori: high-copy-number ColE1/pMB1/pBR322/pUC origin of replication
   7457..7549    +  CDS            lacI (fragment): lac repressor; lacI; The lac repressor binds to the lac operator to inhibit transcription in E. coli. This inhibition can be relieved by adding lactose or isopropyl-β-D-thiogalactopyranoside (IPTG).
   7562..7583    +  protein_bind   CAP binding site: CAP binding activates transcription in the presence of cAMP. E. coli catabolite activator protein
   7598..7628    +  promoter       lac promoter: promoter for the E. coli lac operon
>Addgene plasmid #155073 | pLCHKO_MDM4_exon_deletion_1 | addgene full sequence | sequence record 308586 | Addgene NGS Result
TGTGGAATTGTGAGCGGATAACAATTTCACACAGGAAACAGCTATGACCATGATTACGCCAAGCGCGCAA
TTAACCCTCACTAAAGGGAACAAAAGCTGGAGCTGCAAGCTTAATGTAGTCTTATGCAATACTCTTGTAG
TCTTGCAACATGGTAACGATGAGTTAGCAACATGCCTTACAAGGAGAGAAAAAGCACCGTGCATGCCGAT
TGGTGGAAGTAAGGTGGTACGATCGTGCCTTATTAGGAAGGCAACAGACGGGTCTGACATGGATTGGACG
AACCACTGAATTGCCGCATTGCAGAGATATTGTATTTAAGTGCCTAGCTCGATACATAAACGGGTCTCTC
TGGTTAGACCAGATCTGAGCCTGGGAGCTCTCTGGCTAACTAGGGAACCCACTGCTTAAGCCTCAATAAA
GCTTGCCTTGAGTGCTTCAAGTAGTGTGTGCCCGTCTGTTGTGTGACTCTGGTAACTAGAGATCCCTCAG
ACCCTTTTAGTCAGTGTGGAAAATCTCTAGCAGTGGCGCCCGAACAGGGACTTGAAAGCGAAAGGGAAAC
CAGAGGAGCTCTCTCGACGCAGGACTCGGCTTGCTGAAGCGCGCACGGCAAGAGGCGAGGGGCGGCGACT
GGTGAGTACGCCAAAAATTTTGACTAGCGGAGGCTAGAAGGAGAGAGATGGGTGCGAGAGCGTCAGTATT
AAGCGGGGGAGAATTAGATCGCGATGGGAAAAAATTCGGTTAAGGCCAGGGGGAAAGAAAAAATATAAAT
TAAAACATATAGTATGGGCAAGCAGGGAGCTAGAACGATTCGCAGTTAATCCTGGCCTGTTAGAAACATC
AGAAGGCTGTAGACAAATACTGGGACAGCTACAACCATCCCTTCAGACAGGATCAGAAGAACTTAGATCA
TTATATAATACAGTAGCAACCCTCTATTGTGTGCATCAAAGGATAGAGATAAAAGACACCAAGGAAGCTT
TAGACAAGATAGAGGAAGAGCAAAACAAAAGTAAGACCACCGCACAGCAAGCGGCCGCTGATCTTCAGAC
CTGGAGGAGGAGATATGAGGGACAATTGGAGAAGTGAATTATATAAATATAAAGTAGTAAAAATTGAACC
ATTAGGAGTAGCACCCACCAAGGCAAAGAGAAGAGTGGTGCAGAGAGAAAAAAGAGCAGTGGGAATAGGA
GCTTTGTTCCTTGGGTTCTTGGGAGCAGCAGGAAGCACTATGGGCGCAGCGTCAATGACGCTGACGGTAC
AGGCCAGACAATTATTGTCTGGTATAGTGCAGCAGCAGAACAATTTGCTGAGGGCTATTGAGGCGCAACA
GCATCTGTTGCAACTCACAGTCTGGGGCATCAAGCAGCTCCAGGCAAGAATCCTGGCTGTGGAAAGATAC
CTAAAGGATCAACAGCTCCTGGGGATTTGGGGTTGCTCTGGAAAACTCATTTGCACCACTGCTGTGCCTT
GGAATGCTAGTTGGAGTAATAAATCTCTGGAACAGATTTGGAATCACACGACCTGGATGGAGTGGGACAG
AGAAATTAACAATTACACAAGCTTAATACACTCCTTAATTGAAGAATCGCAAAACCAGCAAGAAAAGAAT
GAACAAGAATTATTGGAATTAGATAAATGGGCAAGTTTGTGGAATTGGTTTAACATAACAAATTGGCTGT
GGTATATAAAATTATTCATAATGATAGTAGGAGGCTTGGTAGGTTTAAGAATAGTTTTTGCTGTACTTTC
TATAGTGAATAGAGTTAGGCAGGGATATTCACCATTATCGTTTCAGACCCACCTCCCAACCCCGAGGGGA
CCCAGAGAATTCAAAAAAAATTTCTTTGTAGCTATTTTAGTGTATCTACACTTAGTAGAAATTAGCACCG
ACTCGGTGCCACTTTTTCAAGTTGATAACGGACTAGCCTTATTTCAACTTGCTATGCTGTTTCCAGCATA
GCTCTGAAACTTATTCAGTGGACATGTATTCGGTACCTCGTCCTTTCCACAAGATATATAAAGCCAAGAA
ATCGAAATACTTTCAAGTTACGGTAAGCATATGATAGTCCATTTTAAAACATAATTTTAAAACTGCAAAC
TACCCAAGAAATTATTACTTTCTACGTCACGTATTTTGTACTAATATCTTTGTGTTTACAGTCAAATTAA
TTCTAATTATCTCTCTAACAGCCTTGTATCGTATATGCAAATATGAAGGAATCATGGGAAATAGGCCCTC
GAATTCTAGATCTTGAGACAAATGGCAGTATTCATCCACAATTTTAAAAGAAAAGGGGGGATTGGGGGGT
ACAGTGCAGGGGAAAGAATAGTAGACATAATAGCAACAGACATACAAACTAAAGAATTACAAAAACAAAT
TACAAAAATTCAAAATTTTCGGGTTTATTACAGGGACAGCAGAGATCCACTTTGGCGCCGGCTCGAGGGG
GCCCGGGTTGCGCCTTTTCCAAGGCAGCCCTGGGTTTGCGCAGGGACGCGGCTGCTCTGGGCGTGGTTCC
GGGAAACGCAGCGGCGCCGACCCTGGGTCTCGCACATTCTTCACGTCCGTTCGCAGCGTCACCCGGATCT
TCGCCGCTACCCTTGTGGGCCCCCCGGCGACGCTTCCTGCTCCGCCCCTAAGTCGGGAAGGTTCCTTGCG
GTTCGCGGCGTGCCGGACGTGACAAACGGAAGCCGCAGCTCACACTAGTACCCTCGCAGACGGACAGCGC
CAGGGAGCAATGGCAGCGCGCCGACCGCGATGGGCTGTGGCCAATAGCGGCTGCTCAGCAGGGCGCGCCG
AGAGCAGCGGCCGGGAAGGGGCGGTGCGGGAGGCGGGGTGTGGGGCGGTAGTGTGGGCCCTGTTCCTGCC
CGCGCGGTGTTCCGCATTCTGCAAGCCTCCGGAGCGCACGTCGGCAGTCGGCTCCCTCGTTGACCGAATC
ACCGACCTCTCTCCCCAGGGGGATCCACCGGAGCTTACCATGACCGAGTACAAGCCCACGGTGCGCCTCG
CCACCCGCGACGACGTCCCCAGGGCCGTACGCACCCTCGCCGCCGCGTTCGCCGACTACCCCGCCACGCG
CCACACCGTCGATCCGGACCGCCACATCGAGCGGGTCACCGAGCTGCAAGAACTCTTCCTCACGCGCGTC
GGGCTCGACATCGGCAAGGTGTGGGTCGCGGACGACGGCGCCGCCGTGGCGGTCTGGACCACGCCGGAGA
GCGTCGAAGCGGGGGCGGTGTTCGCCGAGATCGGCCCGCGCATGGCCGAGTTGAGCGGTTCCCGGCTGGC
CGCGCAGCAACAGATGGAAGGCCTCCTGGCGCCGCACCGGCCCAAGGAGCCCGCGTGGTTCCTGGCCACC
GTCGGTGTTTCGCCCGACCACCAGGGCAAGGGTCTGGGCAGCGCCGTCGTGCTCCCCGGAGTGGAGGCGG
CCGAGCGCGCCGGGGTGCCCGCCTTCCTGGAGACCTCCGCGCCCCGCAACCTCCCCTTCTACGAGCGGCT
CGGCTTCACCGTCACCGCCGACGTCGAGGTGCCCGAAGGACCGCGCACCTGGTGCATGACCCGCAAGCCC
GGTGCCTGAACGCGTTAAGTCGACAATCAACCTCTGGATTACAAAATTTGTGAAAGATTGACTGGTATTC
TTAACTATGTTGCTCCTTTTACGCTATGTGGATACGCTGCTTTAATGCCTTTGTATCATGCTATTGCTTC
CCGTATGGCTTTCATTTTCTCCTCCTTGTATAAATCCTGGTTGCTGTCTCTTTATGAGGAGTTGTGGCCC
GTTGTCAGGCAACGTGGCGTGGTGTGCACTGTGTTTGCTGACGCAACCCCCACTGGTTGGGGCATTGCCA
CCACCTGTCAGCTCCTTTCCGGGACTTTCGCTTTCCCCCTCCCTATTGCCACGGCGGAACTCATCGCCGC
CTGCCTTGCCCGCTGCTGGACAGGGGCTCGGCTGTTGGGCACTGACAATTCCGTGGTGTTGTCGGGGAAA
TCATCGTCCTTTCCTTGGCTGCTCGCCTGTGTTGCCACCTGGATTCTGCGCGGGACGTCCTTCTGCTACG
TCCCTTCGGCCCTCAATCCAGCGGACCTTCCTTCCCGCGGCCTGCTGCCGGCTCTGCGGCCTCTTCCGCG
TCTTCGCCTTCGCCCTCAGACGAGTCGGATCTCCCTTTGGGCCGCCTCCCCGCGTCGACTTTAAGACCAA
TGACTTACAAGGCAGCTGTAGATCTTAGCCACTTTTTAAAAGAAAAGGGGGGACTGGAAGGGCTAATTCA
CTCCCAACGAAGACAAGATCTGCTTTTTGCTTGTACTGGGTCTCTCTGGTTAGACCAGATCTGAGCCTGG
GAGCTCTCTGGCTAACTAGGGAACCCACTGCTTAAGCCTCAATAAAGCTTGCCTTGAGTGCTTCAAGTAG
TGTGTGCCCGTCTGTTGTGTGACTCTGGTAACTAGAGATCCCTCAGACCCTTTTAGTCAGTGTGGAAAAT
CTCTAGCAGTACGTATAGTAGTTCATGTCATCTTATTATTCAGTATTTATAACTTGCAAAGAAATGAATA
TCAGAGAGTGAGAGGAACTTGTTTATTGCAGCTTATAATGGTTACAAATAAAGCAATAGCATCACAAATT
TCACAAATAAAGCATTTTTTTCACTGCATTCTAGTTGTGGTTTGTCCAAACTCATCAATGTATCTTATCA
TGTCTGGCTCTAGCTATCCCGCCCCTAACTCCGCCCATCCCGCCCCTAACTCCGCCCAGTTCCGCCCATT
CTCCGCCCCATGGCTGACTAATTTTTTTTATTTATGCAGAGGCCGAGGCCGCCTCGGCCTCTGAGCTATT
CCAGAAGTAGTGAGGAGGCTTTTTTGGAGGCCTAGGGACGTACCCAATTCGCCCTATAGTGAGTCGTATT
ACGCGCGCTCACTGGCCGTCGTTTTACAACGTCGTGACTGGGAAAACCCTGGCGTTACCCAACTTAATCG
CCTTGCAGCACATCCCCCTTTCGCCAGCTGGCGTAATAGCGAAGAGGCCCGCACCGATCGCCCTTCCCAA
CAGTTGCGCAGCCTGAATGGCGAATGGG
[124 nt withheld, positions 5069-5192]
C
[91 nt withheld, positions 5194-5284]
A
[49 nt withheld, positions 5286-5334]
CCTTTGACGTTGGAGTCCACGTTCTTT
[37 nt withheld, positions 5362-5398]
ACCCTATCTCGGTCTATTCTTTTGATTTATAAGGGATTTTGCCGATTTCGGCCTATTGGTTAAAAAATGA
GCTGATTTAACAAAAATTTAACGCGAATTTTAACAAAATATTAACGCTTACAATTTAGGTGGCACTTTTC
GGGGAAATGTGCGCGGAACCCCTATTTGTTTATTTTTCTAAATACATTCAAATATGTATCCGCTCATGAG
ACAATAACCCTGATAAATGCTTCAATAATATTGAAAAAGGAAGAGTATGAGTATTCAACATTTCCGTGTC
GCCCTTATTCCCTTTTTTGCGGCATTTTGCCTTCCTGTTTTTGCTCACCCAGAAACGCTGGTGAAAGTAA
AAGATGCTGAAGATCAGTTGGGTGCACGAGTGGGTTACATCGAACTGGATCTCAACAGCGGTAAGATCCT
TGAGAGTTTTCGCCCCGAAGAACGTTTTCCAATGATGAGCACTTTTAAAGTTCTGCTATGTGGCGCGGTA
TTATCCCGTATTGACGCCGGGCAAGAGCAACTCGGTCGCCGCATACACTATTCTCAGAATGACTTGGTTG
AGTACTCACCAGTCACAGAAAAGCATCTTACGGATGGCATGACAGTAAGAGAATTATGCAGTGCTGCCAT
AACCATGAGTGATAACACTGCGGCCAACTTACTTCTGACAACGATCGGAGGACCGAAGGAGCTAACCGCT
TTTTTGCACAACATGGGGGATCATGTAACTCGCCTTGATCGTTGGGAACCGGAGCTGAATGAAGCCATAC
CAAACGACGAGCGTGACACCACGATGCCTGTAGCAATGGCAACAACGTTGCGCAAACTATTAACTGGCGA
ACTACTTACTCTAGCTTCCCGGCAACAATTAATAGACTGGATGGAGGCGGATAAAGTTGCAGGACCACTT
CTGCGCTCGGCCCTTCCGGCTGGCTGGTTTATTGCTGATAAATCTGGAGCCGGTGAGCGTGGGTCTCGCG
GTATCATTGCAGCACTGGGGCCAGATGGTAAGCCCTCCCGTATCGTAGTTATCTACACGACGGGGAGTCA
GGCAACTATGGATGAACGAAATAGACAGATCGCTGAGATAGGTGCCTCACTGATTAAGCATTGGTAACTG
TCAGACCAAGTTTACTCATATATACTTTAGATTGATTTAAAACTTCATTTTTAATTTAAAAGGATCTAGG
TGAAGATCCTTTTTGATAATCTCATGACCAAAATCCCTTAACGTGAGTTTTCGTTCCACTGAGCGTCAGA
CCCCGTAGAAAAGATCAAAGGATCTTCTTGAGATCCTTTTTTTCTGCGCGTAATCTGCTGCTTGCAAACA
AAAAAACCACCGCTACCAGCGGTGGTTTGTTTGCCGGATCAAGAGCTACCAACTCTTTTTCCGAAGGTAA
CTGGCTTCAGCAGAGCGCAGATACCAAATACTGTTCTTCTAGTGTAGCCGTAGTTAGGCCACCACTTCAA
GAACTCTGTAGCACCGCCTACATACCTCGCTCTGCTAATCCTGTTACCAGTGGCTGCTGCCAGTGGCGAT
AAGTCGTGTCTTACCGGGTTGGACTCAAGACGATAGTTACCGGATAAGGCGCAGCGGTCGGGCTGAACGG
GGGGTTCGTGCACACAGCCCAGCTTGGAGCGAACGACCTACACCGAACTGAGATACCTACAGCGTGAGCT
ATGAGAAAGCGCCACGCTTCCCGAAGGGAGAAAGGCGGACAGGTATCCGGTAAGCGGCAGGGTCGGAACA
GGAGAGCGCACGAGGGAGCTTCCAGGGGGAAACGCCTGGTATCTTTATAGTCCTGTCGGGTTTCGCCACC
TCTGACTTGAGCGTCGATTTTTGTGATGCTCGTCAGGGGGGCGGAGCCTATGGAAAAACGCCAGCAACGC
GGCCTTTTTACGGTTCCTGGCCTTTTGCTGGCCTTTTGCTCACATGTTCTTTCCTGCGTTATCCCCTGAT
TCTGTGGATAACCGTATTACCGCCTTTGAGTGAGCTGATACCGCTCGCCGCAGCCGAACGACCGAGCGCA
GCGAGTCAGTGAGCGAGGAAGCGGAAGAGCGCCCAATACGCAAACCGCCTCTCCCCGCGCGTTGGCCGAT
TCATTAATGCAGCTGGCACGACAGGTTTCCCGACTGGAAAGCGGGCAGTGAGCGCAACGCAATTAATGTG
AGTTAGCTCACTCATTAGGCACCCCAGGCTTTACACTTTATGCTTCCGGCTCGTATGTTG
